>Addgene plasmid #184535 | shTRIP13-2-seed | addgene full sequence | sequence record 365298 | Addgene Partial NGS Result
CCCGGGTTGCGCCTTTTCCAAGGCAGCCCTGGGTTTGCGCAGGGACGCGGCTGCTCTGGGCGTGGTTCCG
GGAAACGCAGCGGCGCCGACCCTGGGTCTCGCACATTCTTCACGTCCGTTCGCAGCGTCACCCGGATCTT
CGCCGCTACCCTTGTGGGCCCCCCGGCGACGCTTCCTGCTCCGCCCCTAAGTCGGGAAGGTTCCTTGCGG
TTCGCGGCGTGCCGGACGTGACAAACGGAAGCCGCACGTCTCACTAGTACCCTCGCAGACGGACAGCGCC
AGGGAGCAATGGCAGCGCGCCGACCGCGATGGGCTGTGGCCAATAGCGGCTGCTCAGCAGGGCGCGCCGA
GAGCAGCGGCCGGGAAGGGGCGGTGCGGGAGGCGGGGTGTGGGGCGGTAGTGTGGGCCCTGTTCCTGCCC
GCGCGGTGTTCCGCATTCTGCAAGCCTCCGGAGCGCACGTCGGCAGTCGGCTCCCTCGTTGACCGAATCA
CCGACCTCTCTCCCCAGGGGGATCCACCGGAGCTTACCATGACCGAGTACAAGCCCACGGTGCGCCTCGC
CACCCGCGACGACGTCCCCAGGGCCGTACGCACCCTCGCCGCCGCGTTCGCCGACTACCCCGCCACGCGC
CACACCGTCGATCCGGACCGCCACATCGAGCGGGTCACCGAGCTGCAAGAACTCTTCCTCACGCGCGTCG
GGCTCGACATCGGCAAGGTGTGGGTCGCGGACGACGGCGCCGCCGTGGCGGTCTGGACCACGCCGGAGAG
CGTCGAAGCGGGGGCGGTGTTCGCCGAGATCGGCCCGCGCATGGCCGAGTTGAGCGGTTCCCGGCTGGCC
GCGCAGCAACAGATGGAAGGCCTCCTGGCGCCGCACCGGCCCAAGGAGCCCGCGTGGTTCCTGGCCACCG
TCGGCGTCTCGCCCGACCACCAGGGCAAGGGTCTGGGCAGCGCCGTCGTGCTCCCCGGAGTGGAGGCGGC
CGAGCGCGCCGGGGTGCCCGCCTTCCTGGAGACCTCCGCGCCCCGCAACCTCCCCTTCTACGAGCGGCTC
GGCTTCACCGTCACCGCCGACGTCGAGGTGCCCGAAGGACCGCGCACCTGGTGCATGACCCGCAAGCCCG
GTGCCTGAACGCGTTAAGTCGACAATCAACCTCTGGATTACAAAATTTGTGAAAGATTGACTGGTATTCT
TAACTATGTTGCTCCTTTTACGCTATGTGGATACGCTGCTTTAATGCCTTTGTATCATGCTATTGCTTCC
CGTATGGCTTTCATTTTCTCCTCCTTGTATAAATCCTGGTTGCTGTCTCTTTATGAGGAGTTGTGGCCCG
TTGTCAGGCAACGTGGCGTGGTGTGCACTGTGTTTGCTGACGCAACCCCCACTGGTTGGGGCATTGCCAC
CACCTGTCAGCTCCTTTCCGGGACTTTCGCTTTCCCCCTCCCTATTGCCACGGCGGAACTCATCGCCGCC
TGCCTTGCCCGCTGCTGGACAGGGGCTCGGCTGTTGGGCACTGACAATTCCGTGGTGTTGTCGGGGAAAT
CATCGTCCTTTCCTTGGCTGCTCGCCTGTGTTGCCACCTGGATTCTGCGCGGGACGTCCTTCTGCTACGT
CCCTTCGGCCCTCAATCCAGCGGACCTTCCTTCCCGCGGCCTGCTGCCGGCTCTGCGGCCTCTTCCGCGT
CTTCGCCTTCGCCCTCAGACGAGTCGGATCTCCCTTTGGGCCGCCTCCCCGCGTCGACTTTAAGACCAAT
GACTTACAAGGCAGCTGTAGATCTTAGCCACTTTTTAAAAGAAAAGGGGGGACTGGAAGGGCTAATTCAC
TCCCAACGAAGACAAGATCTGCTTTTTGCTTGTACTGGGTCTCTCTGGTTAGACCAGATCTGAGCCTGGG
AGCTCTCTGGCTAACTAGGGAACCCACTGCTTAAGCCTCAATAAAGCTTGCCTTGAGTGCTTCAAGTAGT
GTGTGCCCGTCTGTTGTGTGACTCTGGTAACTAGAGATCCCTCAGACCCTTTTAGTCAGTGTGGAAAATC
TCTAGCAGTACGTATAGTAGTTCATGTCATCTTATTATTCAGTATTTATAGCTTGCAAAGAAATGAATAT
CAGAGAGTGAGAGGAACTTGTTTATTGCAGCTTATAATGGTTACAAATAAAGCAATAGCATCACAAATTT
CACAAATAAAGCATTTTTTTCACTGCATTCTAGTTGTGGTTTGTCCAAACTCATCAATGTATCTTATCAT
GTCTGGCTCTAGCTATCCCGCCCCTAACTCCGCCCATCCCGCCCCTAACTCCGCCCAGTTCCGCCCATTC
TCCGCCCCATGGCTGACTAATTTTTTTTATTTATGCAGAGGCCGAGGCCGCCTCGGCCTCTGAGCTATTC
CAGAAGTAGTGAGGAGGCTTTTTTGGAGGCCTAGGGACGTACCCAATTCGCCCTATAGTGAGTCGTATTA
CGCGCGCTCACTGGCCGTCGTTTTACAACGTCGTGACTGGGAAAACCCTGGCGTTACCCAACTTAATCGC
CTTGCAGCACATCCCCCTTTCGCCAGCTGGCGTAATAGCGAAGAGGCCCGCACCGATCGCCCTTCCCAAC
AGTTGCGCAGCCTGAATGGCGAATGGG
[124 nt withheld, positions 2618-2741]
C
[91 nt withheld, positions 2743-2833]
A
[49 nt withheld, positions 2835-2883]
CCTTTGACGTTGGAGTCCACGTTCTTT
[37 nt withheld, positions 2911-2947]
ACCCTATCTCGGTCTATTCTTTTGATTTATAAGGGATTTTGCCGATTTCGGCCTATTGGTTAAAAAATGA
GCTGATTTAACAAAAATTTAACGCGAATTTTAACAAAATATTAACGCTTACAATTTAGGTGGCACTTTTC
GGGGAAATGTGCGCGGAACCCCTATTTGTTTATTTTTCTAAATACATTCAAATATGTATCCGCTCATGAG
ACAATAACCCTGATAAATGCTTCAATAATATTGAAAAAGGAAGAGTATGAGTATTCAACATTTCCGTGTC
GCCCTTATTCCCTTTTTTGCGGCATTTTGCCTTCCTGTTTTTGCTCACCCAGAAACGCTGGTGAAAGTAA
AAGATGCTGAAGATCAGTTGGGTGCACGAGTGGGTTACATCGAACTGGATCTCAACAGCGGTAAGATCCT
TGAGAGTTTTCGCCCCGAAGAACGTTTTCCAATGATGAGCACTTTTAAAGTTCTGCTATGTGGCGCGGTA
TTATCCCGTATTGACGCCGGGCAAGAGCAACTCGGTCGCCGCATACACTATTCTCAGAATGACTTGGTTG
AGTACTCACCAGTCACAGAAAAGCATCTTACGGATGGCATGACAGTAAGAGAATTATGCAGTGCTGCCAT
AACCATGAGTGATAACACTGCGGCCAACTTACTTCTGACAACGATCGGAGGACCGAAGGAGCTAACCGCT
TTTTTGCACAACATGGGGGATCATGTAACTCGCCTTGATCGTTGGGAACCGGAGCTGAATGAAGCCATAC
CAAACGACGAGCGTGACACCACGATGCCTGTAGCAATGGCAACAACGTTGCGCAAACTATTAACTGGCGA
ACTACTTACTCTAGCTTCCCGGCAACAATTAATAGACTGGATGGAGGCGGATAAAGTTGCAGGACCACTT
CTGCGCTCGGCCCTTCCGGCTGGCTGGTTTATTGCTGATAAATCTGGAGCCGGTGAGCGTGGGTCTCGCG
GTATCATTGCAGCACTGGGGCCAGATGGTAAGCCCTCCCGTATCGTAGTTATCTACACGACGGGGAGTCA
GGCAACTATGGATGAACGAAATAGACAGATCGCTGAGATAGGTGCCTCACTGATTAAGCATTGGTAACTG
TCAGACCAAGTTTACTCATATATACTTTAGATTGATTTAAAACTTCATTTTTAATTTAAAAGGATCTAGG
TGAAGATCCTTTTTGATAATCTCATGACCAAAATCCCTTAACGTGAGTTTTCGTTCCACTGAGCGTCAGA
CCCCGTAGAAAAGATCAAAGGATCTTCTTGAGATCCTTTTTTTCTGCGCGTAATCTGCTGCTTGCAAACA
AAAAAACCACCGCTACCAGCGGTGGTTTGTTTGCCGGATCAAGAGCTACCAACTCTTTTTCCGAAGGTAA
CTGGCTTCAGCAGAGCGCAGATACCAAATACTGTTCTTCTAGTGTAGCCGTAGTTAGGCCACCACTTCAA
GAACTCTGTAGCACCGCCTACATACCTCGCTCTGCTAATCCTGTTACCAGTGGCTGCTGCCAGTGGCGAT
AAGTCGTGTCTTACCGGGTTGGACTCAAGACGATAGTTACCGGATAAGGCGCAGCGGTCGGGCTGAACGG
GGGGTTCGTGCACACAGCCCAGCTTGGAGCGAACGACCTACACCGAACTGAGATACCTACAGCGTGAGCT
ATGAGAAAGCGCCACGCTTCCCGAAGGGAGAAAGGCGGACAGGTATCCGGTAAGCGGCAGGGTCGGAACA
GGAGAGCGCACGAGGGAGCTTCCAGGGGGAAACGCCTGGTATCTTTATAGTCCTGTCGGGTTTCGCCACC
TCTGACTTGAGCGTCGATTTTTGTGATGCTCGTCAGGGGGGCGGAGCCTATGGAAAAACGCCAGCAACGC
GGCCTTTTTACGGTTCCTGGCCTTTTGCTGGCCTTTTGCTCACATGTTCTTTCCTGCGTTATCCCCTGAT
TCTGTGGATAACCGTATTACCGCCTTTGAGTGAGCTGATACCGCTCGCCGCAGCCGAACGACCGAGCGCA
GCGAGTCAGTGAGCGAGGAAGCGGAAGAGCGCCCAATACGCAAACCGCCTCTCCCCGCGCGTTGGCCGAT
TCATTAATGCAGCTGGCACGACAGGTTTCCCGACTGGAAAGCGGGCAGTGAGCGCAACGCAATTAATGTG
AGTTAGCTCACTCATTAGGCACCCCAGGCTTTACACTTTATGCTTCCGGCTCGTATGTTGTGTGGAATTG
TGAGCGGATAACAATTTCACACAGGAAACAGCTATGACCATGATTACGCCAAGCGCGCAATTAACCCTCA
CTAAAGGGAACAAAAGCTGGAGCTGCAAGCTTAATGTAGTCTTATGCAATACTCTTGTAGTCTTGCAACA
TGGTAACGATGAGTTAGCAACATGCCTTACAAGGAGAGAAAAAGCACCGTGCATGCCGATTGGTGGAAGT
AAGGTGGTACGATCGTGCCTTATTAGGAAGGCAACAGACGGGTCTGACATGGATTGGACGAACCACTGAA
TTGCCGCATTGCAGAGATATTGTATTTAAGTGCCTAGCTCGATACATAAACGGGTCTCTCTGGTTAGACC
AGATCTGAGCCTGGGAGCTCTCTGGCTAACTAGGGAACCCACTGCTTAAGCCTCAATAAAGCTTGCCTTG
AGTGCTTCAAGTAGTGTGTGCCCGTCTGTTGTGTGACTCTGGTAACTAGAGATCCCTCAGACCCTTTTAG
TCAGTGTGGAAAATCTCTAGCAGTGGCGCCCGAACAGGGACTTGAAAGCGAAAGGGAAACCAGAGGAGCT
CTCTCGACGCAGGACTCGGCTTGCTGAAGCGCGCACGGCAAGAGGCGAGGGGCGGCGACTGGTGAGTACG
CCAAAAATTTTGACTAGCGGAGGCTAGAAGGAGAGAGATGGGTGCGAGAGCGTCAGTATTAAGCGGGGGA
GAATTAGATCGCGATGGGAAAAAATTCGGTTAAGGCCAGGGGGAAAGAAAAAATATAAATTAAAACATAT
AGTATGGGCAAGCAGGGAGCTAGAACGATTCGCAGTTAATCCTGGCCTGTTAGAAACATCAGAAGGCTGT
AGACAAATACTGGGACAGCTACAACCATCCCTTCAGACAGGATCAGAAGAACTTAGATCATTATATAATA
CAGTAGCAACCCTCTATTGTGTGCATCAAAGGATAGAGATAAAAGACACCAAGGAAGCTTTAGACAAGAT
AGAGGAAGAGCAAAACAAAAGTAAGACCACCGCACAGCAAGCGGCCGCTGATCTTCAGACCTGGAGGAGG
AGATATGAGGGACAATTGGAGAAGTGAATTATATAAATATAAAGTAGTAAAAATTGAACCATTAGGAGTA
GCACCCACCAAGGCAAAGAGAAGAGTGGTGCAGAGAGAAAAAAGAGCAGTGGGAATAGGAGCTTTGTTCC
TTGGGTTCTTGGGAGCAGCAGGAAGCACTATGGGCGCAGCGTCAATGACGCTGACGGTACAGGCCAGACA
ATTATTGTCTGGTATAGTGCAGCAGCAGAACAATTTGCTGAGGGCTATTGAGGCGCAACAGCATCTGTTG
CAACTCACAGTCTGGGGCATCAAGCAGCTCCAGGCAAGAATCCTGGCTGTGGAAAGATACCTAAAGGATC
AACAGCTCCTGGGGATTTGGGGTTGCTCTGGAAAACTCATTTGCACCACTGCTGTGCCTTGGAATGCTAG
TTGGAGTAATAAATCTCTGGAACAGATTTGGAATCACACGACCTGGATGGAGTGGGACAGAGAAATTAAC
AATTACACAAGCTTAATACACTCCTTAATTGAAGAATCGCAAAACCAGCAAGAAAAGAATGAACAAGAAT
TATTGGAATTAGATAAATGGGCAAGTTTGTGGAATTGGTTTAACATAACAAATTGGCTGTGGTATATAAA
ATTATTCATAATGATAGTAGGAGGCTTGGTAGGTTTAAGAATAGTTTTTGCTGTACTTTCTATAGTGAAT
AGAGTTAGGCAGGGATATTCACCATTATCGTTTCAGACCCACCTCCCAACCCCGAGGGGACCCAGAGAGG
GCCTATTTCCCATGATTCCTTCATATTTGCATATACGATACAAGGCTGTTAGAGAGATAATTAGAATTAA
TTTGACTGTAAACACAAAGATATTAGTACAAAATACGTGACGTAGAAAGTAATAATTTCTTGGGTAGTTT
GCAGTTTTAAAATTATGTTTTAAAATGGACTATCATATGCTTACCGTAACTTGAAAGTATTTCGATTTCT
TGGCTTTATATATCTTGTGGAAAGGACGAGGTACCGGGCACTGTTGTGCTTCACATTTCTCGAGAAATGC
AAAGTGCAACAGTGCTTTTTGAATTCTAGATCTTGAGACAAATGGCAGTATTCATCCACAATTTTAAAAG
AAAAGGGGGGATTGGGGGGTACAGTGCAGGGGAAAGAATAGTAGACATAATAGCAACAGACATACAAACT
AAAGAATTACAAAAACAAATTACAAAAATTCAAAATTTTCGGGTTTATTACAGGGACAGCAGAGATCCAC
TTTGGCGCCGGCTCGAGGGGG
Features (pLannotate 1.2.2; 26 found; start..end, strand, type, name):
      7..507     +  promoter       hPGK promoter: human phosphoglycerate kinase 1 promoter
    529..1128    +  CDS            PuroR (fragment): puromycin N-acetyltransferase; pac from Streptomyces; confers resistance to puromycin
   1144..1732    +  misc_feature   WPRE: woodchuck hepatitis virus posttranscriptional regulatory element
   1783..1802    +  misc_feature   cPPT/CTS (fragment): central polypurine tract and central termination sequence of HIV-1
   1804..2037    +  LTR            3' LTR (ΔU3): self-inactivating 3' long terminal repeat (LTR) from HIV-1
   2115..2236    +  polyA_signal   SV40 poly(A) signal: SV40 polyadenylation signal
   2276..2411    +  rep_origin     SV40 ori: SV40 origin of replication
   2432..2450    -  promoter       T7 promoter: promoter for bacteriophage T7 RNA polymerase
   2458..2613    +  CDS            lacZα (fragment): LacZα fragment of β-galactosidase; lacZ fragment
   2618..3046    +  rep_origin     f1 ori (sequence partly withheld): f1 bacteriophage origin of replication; arrow indicates direction of (+) strand synthesis
   3099..3203    +  promoter       AmpR promoter: bla
   3204..4064    +  CDS            AmpR: β-lactamase; bla; confers resistance to ampicillin, carbenicillin, and related antibiotics
   4235..4823    +  rep_origin     ori: high-copy-number ColE1/pMB1/pBR322/pUC origin of replication
   5006..5098    +  CDS            lacI (fragment): lac repressor; lacI; The lac repressor binds to the lac operator to inhibit transcription in E. coli. This inhibition can be relieved by adding lactose or isopropyl-β-D-thiogalactopyranoside (IPTG).
   5111..5132    +  protein_bind   CAP binding site: CAP binding activates transcription in the presence of cAMP. E. coli catabolite activator protein
   5147..5177    +  promoter       lac promoter: promoter for the E. coli lac operon
   5185..5201    +  protein_bind   lac operator: The lac repressor binds to the lac operator to inhibit transcription in E. coli. This inhibition can be relieved by adding lactose or isopropyl-β-D-thiogalactopyranoside (IPTG). lac repressor encoded by lacI
   5246..5264    +  promoter       T3 promoter: promoter for bacteriophage T3 RNA polymerase
   5292..5518    +  promoter       RSV promoter: Rous sarcoma virus enhancer/promoter
   5519..5699    +  LTR            5' LTR (truncated): truncated 5' long terminal repeat (LTR) from HIV-1
   5746..5871    +  misc_feature   HIV-1 Ψ: packaging signal of human immunodeficiency virus type 1
   5855..6218    +  CDS            HIV-1 gag (fragment): gag protein from human immunodeficiency virus 1; gag
   6364..6597    +  misc_feature   RRE: The Rev response element (RRE) of HIV-1 allows for Rev-dependent mRNA export from the nucleus to the cytoplasm.
   6974..7000    +  CDS            Rev (fragment): human immunodeficiency virus 1 (HIV-1) Rev protein; rev; enhances nuclear export of unspliced and incompletely spliced viral mRNAs
   7004..7244    +  promoter       U6 promoter: RNA polymerase III promoter for human U6 snRNA
   7349..7466    +  misc_feature   cPPT/CTS: central polypurine tract and central termination sequence of HIV-1
