[The description below was written by a language model from this plasmid's Addgene catalogue record and pLannotate feature annotations shown in this document.]
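Description:
shTRIP13-2-seed is a lentiviral shRNA expression plasmid built on the pLKO.5 backbone from the Broad Institute, carrying a hairpin related to human TRIP13. In bacteria it is maintained by a high-copy ColE1/pUC-type origin and selected with ampicillin through the β-lactamase gene. An f1 origin and remnants of a lac/T7/T3 cloning region are also annotated in the backbone. The hairpin was cloned by restriction digestion between AgeI and EcoRI sites, which places it downstream of the human U6 promoter, an RNA polymerase III promoter suited to producing short, defined transcripts. The hairpin itself is not annotated as a feature, but the gap between the U6 promoter and the central polypurine tract is where it would lie. The "seed" suffix suggests a seed-matched control version of the second TRIP13 hairpin, used to gauge off-target effects, although the record does not state this and describes the purpose only as an shRNA expression vector.

The viral framework has a third-generation, self-inactivating layout. An RSV promoter fused to a truncated HIV-1 5' LTR drives the genomic RNA in packaging cells, followed by the Ψ packaging signal with a gag fragment, the Rev response element for nuclear export, and cPPT/CTS to aid nuclear import. A ΔU3 3' LTR inactivates LTR promoter activity after integration. Downstream of the shRNA cassette, a human PGK promoter drives puromycin N-acetyltransferase so that transduced mammalian cells can be selected, and a WPRE enhances transcript expression. An SV40 poly(A) signal and SV40 origin sit beyond the 3' LTR. The associated work concerns TRIP13 as a target in favorable histology Wilms tumor.
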