Addgene plasmid #184535: shTRIP13-2-seed
Purpose: shRNA expression vector
Depositing lab: Andrew Hong. Depositing organization: Emory University. Publication: Targeting TRIP13 in favorable histology Wilms tumor with nuclear export inhibitors synergizes with doxorubicin. Mittal K, Cooper GW, Lee BP, Su Y, Skinner KT, Shim J, Jonus HC, Kim WJ, Doshi M, Almanza D, Kynnap BD, Christie AL, Yang X, Cowley GS, Leeper BA, Morton CL, Dwivedi B, Lawrence T, Rupji M, Keskula P, Meyer S, Clinton CM, Bhasin M, Crompton BD, Tseng YY, Boehm JS, Ligon KL, Root DE, Murphy AJ, Weinstock DM, Gokhale PC, Spangle JM, Rivera MN, Mullen EA, Stegmaier K, Goldsmith KC, Hahn WC, Hong AL. Commun Biol. 2024 Apr 8;7(1):426. doi: 10.1038/s42003-024-06140-6. PubMed 38589567.
Backbone
  Vector backbone: pLKO.5
  Backbone manufacturer: Broad Institute
  Vector type: Mammalian Expression, RNAi
  Selectable markers: Puromycin
Growth in bacteria
  Bacterial resistance: Ampicillin, 100 μg/mL
  Growth temperature: 37°C
  Growth strain: NEB Stable
  Copy number: High Copy
Gene/Insert
  Gene/Insert name: TRIP13
  gRNA/shRNA sequence: GCACTGTTGTGCTTCACATTT
  Species: H. sapiens (human)
  Entrez Gene: TRIP13 (a.k.a. 16E1BP, MVA3, OOMD9, OZEMA9)
  Cloning method: Restriction Enzyme; 5′ cloning site AgeI (unknown if destroyed); 3′ cloning site EcoRI (unknown if destroyed)
  Sequencing primers: 5′ GATACAAGGCTGTTAGAGAGATAATT
Terms and licenses: Academic/Nonprofit Terms; Industry Terms: Not Available to Industry
How to cite: shTRIP13-2-seed was a gift from Andrew Hong (Addgene plasmid # 184535 ; http://n2t.net/addgene:184535 ; RRID:Addgene_184535)
